>Addgene plasmid #31103 | FR_HNF1B_A263insGG | depositor full sequence | sequence record 14275 | Author sequence
GACGGATCGGGAGATCTCCCGATCCCCTATGGTGCACTCTCAGTACAATCTGCTCTGATGCCGCATAGTT
AAGCCAGTATCTGCTCCCTGCTTGTGTGTTGGAGGTCGCTGAGTAGTGCGCGAGCAAAATTTAAGCTACA
ACAAGGCAAGGCTTGACCGACAATTGCATGAAGAATCTGCTTAGGGTTAGGCGTTTTGCGCTGCTTCGCG
ATGTACGGGCCAGATATACGCGTTGACATTGATTATTGACTAGTTATTAATAGTAATCAATTACGGGGTC
ATTAGTTCATAGCCCATATATGGAGTTCCGCGTTACATAACTTACGGTAAATGGCCCGCCTGGCTGACCG
CCCAACGACCCCCGCCCATTGACGTCAATAATGACGTATGTTCCCATAGTAACGCCAATAGGGACTTTCC
ATTGACGTCAATGGGTGGAGTATTTACGGTAAACTGCCCACTTGGCAGTACATCAAGTGTATCATATGCC
AAGTACGCCCCCTATTGACGTCAATGACGGTAAATGGCCCGCCTGGCATTATGCCCAGTACATGACCTTA
TGGGACTTTCCTACTTGGCAGTACATCTACGTATTAGTCATCGCTATTACCATGGTGATGCGGTTTTGGC
AGTACATCAATGGGCGTGGATAGCGGTTTGACTCACGGGGATTTCCAAGTCTCCACCCCATTGACGTCAA
TGGGAGTTTGTTTTGGCACCAAAATCAACGGGACTTTCCAAAATGTCGTAACAACTCCGCCCCATTGACG
CAAATGGGCGGTAGGCGTGTACGGTGGGAGGTCTATATAAGCAGAGCTCTCCCTATCAGTGATAGAGATC
TCCCTATCAGTGATAGAGATCGTCGACGAGCTCGTTTAGTGAACCGTCAGATCGCCTGGAGACGCCATCC
ACGCTGTTTTGACCTCCATAGAAGACACCGGGACCGATCCAGCCTCCGGACTCTAGCGTTTAAACTTAAG
CTTGGTACCGAGCTCGGATCCACTAGTTCTAGGATCGATTTAAAGCTATGGAGCAAAAGCTCATTTCTGA
AGAGGACTTGAATGAAATGGAGCAAAAGCTCATTTCTGAAGAGGACTTGAATGAAATGGAGCAAAAGCTC
ATTTCTGAAGAGGACTTGAATGAAATGGAGCAAAAGCTCATTTCTGAAGAGGACTTGAATGAAATGGAGC
AAAAGCTCATTTCTGAAGAGGACTTGAATGAAATGGAGAGCTTGGGCGACCTCACCATGGAGCAAAAGCT
CATTTCTGAAGAGGACTTGAATTCAAGGCCTCTCGAAGCTTCCATGGTGTCCAAGCTCACGTCGCTCCAG
CAAGAACTCCTGAGCGCCCTGCTGAGCTCCGGGGTCACCAAGGAGGTGCTGGTTCAGGCCTTGGAGGAGT
TGCTGCCATCCCCGAACTTCGGGGTGAAGCTGGAGACGCTGCCCCTGTCCCCTGGCAGCGGGGCCGAGCC
CGACACCAAGCCGGTCTTCCATACTCTCACCAACGGCCACGCCAAGGGCCGCTTGTCCGGCGACGAGGGC
TCCGAGGACGGCGACGACTATGACACACCTCCCATCCTCAAGGAGCTGCAGGCGCTCAACACCGAGGAGG
CGGCGGAGCAGCGGGCGGAGGTGGACCGGATGCTCAGTGAGGACCCTTGGAGGGCTGCTAAAATGATCAA
GGGTTACATGCAGCAACACAACATCCCCCAGAGGGAGGTGGTCGATGTCACCGGCCTGAACCAGTCGCAC
CTCTCCCAGCATCTCAACAAGGGCACCCCTATGAAGACCCAGAAGCGTGCCGCTCTGTACACCTGGTACG
TCAGAAAGCAACGAGAGATCCTCCGACAATTCAACCAGACAGTCCAGAGTTCTGGAAATATGACAGACAA
AAGCAGTCAGGATCAGCTGCTGTTTCTCTTTCCAGAGTTCAGTCAACAGAGCCATGGGCCTGGGCAGTCC
GATGATGCCTGCTCTGAGCCCACCAACAAGAAGATGCGCCGCAACCGGTTCAAATGGGGGCCCGCGTCCC
AGCAAATCTTGTACCAGGCCTACGATCGGCAAAAGAACCCCAGCAAGGAAGAGAGAGAGGGGCCTTAGTG
GAGGAATGCAACAGGGCAGAATGTTTGCAGCGAGGGGTGTCCCCCTCCAAAGCCCACGGCCTGGGCTCCA
ACTTGGTCACTGAGGTCCGTGTCTACAACTGGTTTGCAAACCGCAGGAAGGAGGAGGCATTCCGGCAAAA
GCTGGCCATGGACGCCTATAGCTCCAACCAGACTCACAGCCTGAACCCTCTGCTCTCCCACGGCTCCCCC
CACCACCAGCCCAGCTCCTCTCCTCCAAACAAGCTGTCAGGAGTGCGCTACAGCCAGCAGGGAAACAATG
AGATCACTTCCTCCTCAACAATCAGTCACCATGGCAACAGCGCCATGGTGACCAGCCAGTCGGTTTTACA
GCAAGTCTCCCCAGCCAGCCTGGACCCAGGCCACAATCTCCTCTCACCTGATGGTAAAATGATCTCAGTC
TCAGGAGGAGGTTTGCCCCCAGTCAGCACCTTGACGAATATCCACAGCCTCTCCCACCATAATCCCCAGC
AATCTCAAAACCTCATCATGACACCCCTCTCTGGAGTCATGGCAATTGCACAAAGCCTCAACACCTCCCA
AGCACAGAGTGTCCCTGTCATCAACAGTGTGGCCGGCAGCCTGGCAGCCCTGCAGCCCGTCCAGTTCTCC
CAGCAGCTGCACAGCCCTCACCAGCAGCCCCTCATGCAGCAGAGCCCAGGCAGCCACATGGCCCAGCAGC
CCTTCATGGCAGCTGTGACTCAGCTGCAGAACTCACACATGTACGCACACAAGCAGGAACCCCCCCAGTA
TTCCCACACCTCCCGGTTTCCATCTGCAATGGTGGTCACAGATACCAGCAGCATCAGTACACTCACCAAC
ATGTCTTCAAGTAAACAGTGTCCTCTACAAGCCTGGTGATGCCCACACACCACTTACTTCGTGCGCAACA
ACAAGGACCCTGTTTTCCACACCATCACCCTCTGGGCAGCTGTCATGGAAAAGCCCAGTGACCTGACCAG
CACCTGCGAGAGGTCCCTGCTTACCTGACGGACGTCTAGAGCGGCCGCTCGAGTCTAGAGGGCCCGTTTA
AACCCGCTGATCAGCCTCGACTGTGCCTTCTAGTTGCCAGCCATCTGTTGTTTGCCCCTCCCCCGTGCCT
TCCTTGACCCTGGAAGGTGCCACTCCCACTGTCCTTTCCTAATAAAATGAGGAAATTGCATCGCATTGTC
TGAGTAGGTGTCATTCTATTCTGGGGGGTGGGGTGGGGCAGGACAGCAAGGGGGAGGATTGGGAAGACAA
TAGCAGGCATGCTGGGGATGCGGTGGGCTCTATGGCTTCTGAGGCGGAAAGAACCAGCTGGGGCTCTAGG
GGGTATCCCC
[124 nt withheld, positions 3441-3564]
C
[91 nt withheld, positions 3566-3656]
AGGGTGATGGTTCACGTACCTAGAAGTTCCTATTCCGAAGTTCCTATTCTCTAGAAAGTATAGGAACTTC
CTTGGCCAAAAAGCCTGAACTCACCGCGACGTCTGTCGAGAAGTTTCTGATCGAAAAGTTCGACAGCGTC
TCCGACCTGATGCAGCTCTCGGAGGGCGAAGAATCTCGTGCTTTCAGCTTCGATGTAGGAGGGCGTGGAT
ATGTCCTGCGGGTAAATAGCTGCGCCGATGGTTTCTACAAAGATCGTTATGTTTATCGGCACTTTGCATC
GGCCGCGCTCCCGATTCCGGAAGTGCTTGACATTGGGGAATTCAGCGAGAGCCTGACCTATTGCATCTCC
CGCCGTGCACAGGGTGTCACGTTGCAAGACCTGCCTGAAACCGAACTGCCCGCTGTTCTGCAGCCGGTCG
CGGAGGCCATGGATGCGATCGCTGCGGCCGATCTTAGCCAGACGAGCGGGTTCGGCCCATTCGGACCGCA
AGGAATCGGTCAATACACTACATGGCGTGATTTCATATGCGCGATTGCTGATCCCCATGTGTATCACTGG
CAAACTGTGATGGACGACACCGTCAGTGCGTCCGTCGCGCAGGCTCTCGATGAGCTGATGCTTTGGGCCG
AGGACTGCCCCGAAGTCCGGCACCTCGTGCACGCGGATTTCGGCTCCAACAATGTCCTGACGGACAATGG
CCGCATAACAGCGGTCATTGACTGGAGCGAGGCGATGTTCGGGGATTCCCAATACGAGGTCGCCAACATC
TTCTTCTGGAGGCCGTGGTTGGCTTGTATGGAGCAGCAGACGCGCTACTTCGAGCGGAGGCATCCGGAGC
TTGCAGGATCGCCGCGGCTCCGGGCGTATATGCTCCGCATTGGTCTTGACCAACTCTATCAGAGCTTGGT
TGACGGCAATTTCGATGATGCAGCTTGGGCGCAGGGTCGATGCGACGCAATCGTCCGATCCGGAGCCGGG
ACTGTCGGGCGTACACAAATCGCCCGCAGAAGCGCGGCCGTCTGGACCGATGGCTGTGTAGAAGTACTCG
CCGATAGTGGAAACCGACGCCCCAGCACTCGTCCGAGGGCAAAGGAATAGCACGTACTACGAGATTTCGA
TTCCACCGCCGCCTTCTATGAAAGGTTGGGCTTCGGAATCGTTTTCCGGGACGCCGGCTGGATGATCCTC
CAGCGCGGGGATCTCATGCTGGAGTTCTTCGCCCACCCCAACTTGTTTATTGCAGCTTATAATGGTTACA
AATAAAGCAATAGCATCACAAATTTCACAAATAAAGCATTTTTTTCACTGCATTCTAGTTGTGGTTTGTC
CAAACTCATCAATGTATCTTATCATGTCTGTATACCGTCGACCTCTAGCTAGAGCTTGGCGTAATCATGG
TCATAGCTGTTTCCTGTGTGAAATTGTTATCCGCTCACAATTCCACACAACATACGAGCCGGAAGCATAA
AGTGTAAAGCCTGGGGTGCCTAATGAGTGAGCTAACTCACATTAATTGCGTTGCGCTCACTGCCCGCTTT
CCAGTCGGGAAACCTGTCGTGCCAGCTGCATTAATGAATCGGCCAACGCGCGGGGAGAGGCGGTTTGCGT
ATTGGGCGCTCTTCCGCTTCCTCGCTCACTGACTCGCTGCGCTCGGTCGTTCGGCTGCGGCGAGCGGTAT
CAGCTCACTCAAAGGCGGTAATACGGTTATCCACAGAATCAGGGGATAACGCAGGAAAGAACATGTGAGC
AAAAGGCCAGCAAAAGGCCAGGAACCGTAAAAAGGCCGCGTTGCTGGCGTTTTTCCATAGGCTCCGCCCC
CCTGACGAGCATCACAAAAATCGACGCTCAAGTCAGAGGTGGCGAAACCCGACAGGACTATAAAGATACC
AGGCGTTTCCCCCTGGAAGCTCCCTCGTGCGCTCTCCTGTTCCGACCCTGCCGCTTACCGGATACCTGTC
CGCCTTTCTCCCTTCGGGAAGCGTGGCGCTTTCTCATAGCTCACGCTGTAGGTATCTCAGTTCGGTGTAG
GTCGTTCGCTCCAAGCTGGGCTGTGTGCACGAACCCCCCGTTCAGCCCGACCGCTGCGCCTTATCCGGTA
ACTATCGTCTTGAGTCCAACCCGGTAAGACACGACTTATCGCCACTGGCAGCAGCCACTGGTAACAGGAT
TAGCAGAGCGAGGTATGTAGGCGGTGCTACAGAGTTCTTGAAGTGGTGGCCTAACTACGGCTACACTAGA
AGAACAGTATTTGGTATCTGCGCTCTGCTGAAGCCAGTTACCTTCGGAAAAAGAGTTGGTAGCTCTTGAT
CCGGCAAACAAACCACCGCTGGTAGCGGTGGTTTTTTTGTTTGCAAGCAGCAGATTACGCGCAGAAAAAA
AGGATCTCAAGAAGATCCTTTGATCTTTTCTACGGGGTCTGACGCTCAGTGGAACGAAAACTCACGTTAA
GGGATTTTGGTCATGAGATTATCAAAAAGGATCTTCACCTAGATCCTTTTAAATTAAAAATGAAGTTTTA
AATCAATCTAAAGTATATATGAGTAAACTTGGTCTGACAGTTACCAATGCTTAATCAGTGAGGCACCTAT
CTCAGCGATCTGTCTATTTCGTTCATCCATAGTTGCCTGACTCCCCGTCGTGTAGATAACTACGATACGG
GAGGGCTTACCATCTGGCCCCAGTGCTGCAATGATACCGCGAGACCCACGCTCACCGGCTCCAGATTTAT
CAGCAATAAACCAGCCAGCCGGAAGGGCCGAGCGCAGAAGTGGTCCTGCAACTTTATCCGCCTCCATCCA
GTCTATTAATTGTTGCCGGGAAGCTAGAGTAAGTAGTTCGCCAGTTAATAGTTTGCGCAACGTTGTTGCC
ATTGCTACAGGCATCGTGGTGTCACGCTCGTCGTTTGGTATGGCTTCATTCAGCTCCGGTTCCCAACGAT
CAAGGCGAGTTACATGATCCCCCATGTTGTGCAAAAAAGCGGTTAGCTCCTTCGGTCCTCCGATCGTTGT
CAGAAGTAAGTTGGCCGCAGTGTTATCACTCATGGTTATGGCAGCACTGCATAATTCTCTTACTGTCATG
CCATCCGTAAGATGCTTTTCTGTGACTGGTGAGTACTCAACCAAGTCATTCTGAGAATAGTGTATGCGGC
GACCGAGTTGCTCTTGCCCGGCGTCAATACGGGATAATACCGCGCCACATAGCAGAACTTTAAAAGTGCT
CATCATTGGAAAACGTTCTTCGGGGCGAAAACTCTCAAGGATCTTACCGCTGTTGAGATCCAGTTCGATG
TAACCCACTCGTGCACCCAACTGATCTTCAGCATCTTTTACTTTCACCAGCGTTTCTGGGTGAGCAAAAA
CAGGAAGGCAAAATGCCGCAAAAAAGGGAATAAGGGCGACACGGAAATGTTGAATACTCATACTCTTCCT
TTTTCAATATTATTGAAGCATTTATCAGGGTTATTGTCTCATGAGCGGATACATATTTGAATGTATTTAG
AAAAATAAACAAATAGGGGTTCCGCGCACATTTCCCCGAAAAGTGCCACCTGACGTC
Features (pLannotate 1.2.2; 29 found; start..end, strand, type, name):
     28..80      -  misc_feature   bom (fragment): basis of mobility region from pBR322
    235..614     +  enhancer       CMV enhancer: human cytomegalovirus immediate early enhancer
    615..818     +  promoter       CMV promoter: human cytomegalovirus (CMV) immediate early promoter
    820..839     +  promoter       PLtetO-1 promoter (fragment): modified phage lambda PL promoter with tet operator sites (Lutz and Bujard, 1997)
    841..860     +  promoter       PLtetO-1 promoter (fragment): modified phage lambda PL promoter with tet operator sites (Lutz and Bujard, 1997)
    868..901     +  promoter       TRE3GV promoter (fragment): 3rd-generation Tet-responsive promoter that can be activated by binding of Tet-On® 3G, optimized for retroviral and lentiviral vectors
    996..1012    -  misc_feature   MCS (fragment): pBluescript multiple cloning site
   1031..1060    +  CDS            Myc: Myc (human c-Myc proto-oncogene) epitope tag
   1070..1099    +  CDS            Myc: Myc (human c-Myc proto-oncogene) epitope tag
   1109..1138    +  CDS            Myc: Myc (human c-Myc proto-oncogene) epitope tag
   1148..1177    +  CDS            Myc: Myc (human c-Myc proto-oncogene) epitope tag
   1187..1216    +  CDS            Myc: Myc (human c-Myc proto-oncogene) epitope tag
   1250..1279    +  CDS            Myc: Myc (human c-Myc proto-oncogene) epitope tag
   1304..2089    +  CDS            HNF1B (fragment): HNF1B_HUMAN - Also known as TCF2. Experimental evidence at protein level: Swiss-Prot protein existence level 1. Transcription factor, probably binds to the inverted palindrome 5'-GTTAATNATTAAC-3'. From Homo sapiens (Human).
   2062..2976    +  CDS            HNF1B (fragment): HNF1B_HUMAN - Also known as TCF2. Experimental evidence at protein level: Swiss-Prot protein existence level 1. Transcription factor, probably binds to the inverted palindrome 5'-GTTAATNATTAAC-3'. From Homo sapiens (Human).
   3171..3395    +  polyA_signal   bGH poly(A) signal: bovine growth hormone polyadenylation signal
   3399..3420    +  promoter       SV40 promoter (fragment): SV40 enhancer and early promoter
   3441..3674    +  rep_origin     f1 ori (fragment) (sequence partly withheld): f1 bacteriophage origin of replication; arrow indicates direction of (+) strand synthesis
   3679..3726    +  protein_bind   FRT: FLP-mediated recombination occurs in the 8-bp core sequence TCTAGAAA (Turan and Bode, 2011). FLP recombinase from the Saccharomyces cerevisiae 2μ plasmid
   3734..4756    +  CDS            HygR: aminoglycoside phosphotransferase from E. coli; aph(4)-Ia; confers resistance to hygromycin
   4766..4891    +  CDS            ble (fragment): BLE_KLEPN - Experimental evidence at protein level: Swiss-Prot protein existence level 1. Binding protein with a strong affinity to the bleomycin family of antibiotics. Binds to CL990; an antimitotic-antibiotic compound. From Klebsiella pneumoniae.
   4886..5007    +  polyA_signal   SV40 poly(A) signal: SV40 polyadenylation signal
   5080..5096    -  protein_bind   lac operator: The lac repressor binds to the lac operator to inhibit transcription in E. coli. This inhibition can be relieved by adding lactose or isopropyl-β-D-thiogalactopyranoside (IPTG). lac repressor encoded by lacI
   5104..5134    -  promoter       lac promoter: promoter for the E. coli lac operon
   5149..5170    -  protein_bind   CAP binding site: CAP binding activates transcription in the presence of cAMP. E. coli catabolite activator protein
   5183..5275    -  CDS            lacI (fragment): lac repressor; lacI; The lac repressor binds to the lac operator to inhibit transcription in E. coli. This inhibition can be relieved by adding lactose or isopropyl-β-D-thiogalactopyranoside (IPTG).
   5458..6046    -  rep_origin     ori: high-copy-number ColE1/pMB1/pBR322/pUC origin of replication
   6217..7077    -  CDS            AmpR: β-lactamase; bla; confers resistance to ampicillin, carbenicillin, and related antibiotics
   7078..7182    -  promoter       AmpR promoter: bla
