[The description below was written by a language model from this plasmid's Addgene catalogue record and pLannotate feature annotations shown in this document.]
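Description:
FR_HNF1B_A263insGG is a mammalian expression plasmid built on the Invitrogen pcDNA5/FRT/TO backbone, designed for Flp recombinase-mediated, site-directed integration into a host cell line carrying a genomic FRT target and for tetracycline-inducible expression of the insert. It is propagated in E. coli as a high-copy plasmid through a ColE1/pUC-type origin and selected with ampicillin via the β-lactamase gene. The depositor's full sequence is 7,213 nt.

The payload is a roughly 1.9 kb human HNF1B cDNA (also known as TCF2, vHNF1 or MODY5) carrying the A263insGG mutation, cloned between BamHI and NotI sites. The feature table annotates HNF1B as two overlapping fragments that meet roughly where codon 263 would fall, which is consistent with a two-nucleotide insertion shifting the reading frame there. The coding sequence is preceded by six tandem copies of the Myc epitope, giving an N-terminal tag for detection. Transcription is driven by the CMV immediate-early enhancer and promoter followed by two tet operator sequences, so that expression is repressed in cells producing the Tet repressor and switched on by tetracycline, and it ends at the bovine growth hormone polyadenylation signal.

Downstream lies an FRT site placed directly in front of a hygromycin resistance coding sequence and an SV40 polyadenylation signal. No complete promoter is annotated upstream of this gene. In this vector system, hygromycin resistance is expected only after correct Flp-mediated recombination places the gene behind a promoter at the genomic FRT locus, which selects for single-copy integrants at a defined site. The associated publication used conditional expression of HNF6, HNF4alpha and HNF1beta in a pancreatic beta-cell line to identify the genes they influence. The record does not state the mutant's specific purpose.
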