Addgene plasmid #31103: FR_HNF1B_A263insGG
Depositing lab: Gerhart Ryffel. Publication: Pattern of genes influenced by conditional expression of the transcription factors HNF6, HNF4alpha and HNF1beta in a pancreatic beta-cell line. Thomas H, Senkel S, Erdmann S, Arndt T, Turan G, Klein-Hitpass L, Ryffel GU. Nucleic Acids Res. 2004 . 32(19):e150. 10.1093/nar/gnh144 PubMed 15520459.
Backbone
  Vector backbone: pcDNA5/FRT/TO
  Backbone manufacturer: Invitrogen
  Backbone size w/o insert (bp): 5150
  Vector type: Mammalian Expression ; Flp/FRT
  Selectable markers: Hygromycin
Growth in bacteria
  Bacterial resistance: Ampicillin, 100 μg/mL
  Growth temperature: 37°C
  Growth strain: DH5alpha
  Copy number: High Copy
Gene/Insert
  Gene/Insert name: HNF1B
  Species: H. sapiens (human)
  Insert size (bp): 1900
  Mutation: mutation A263insGG
  GenBank ID: NM_001165923
  Entrez Gene: HNF1B (a.k.a. ADTKD3, FJHN, HNF-1-beta, HNF-1B, HNF1beta, HNF2, HPC11, LF-B3, LFB3, MODY5, RCAD, T2D, TCF-2, TCF2, VHNF1)
  Tag / fusion protein: myc (N terminal on backbone)
  Cloning method: Restriction Enzyme; 5′ cloning site BamHI (not destroyed); 3′ cloning site NotI (not destroyed)
  Sequencing primers: 5′ na
Terms and licenses: Academic/Nonprofit Terms; Industry Terms: Not Available to Industry
Depositor comments: for Flp mediated site directed integration, tetracycline inducibilty
How to cite: FR_HNF1B_A263insGG was a gift from Gerhart Ryffel (Addgene plasmid # 31103 ; http://n2t.net/addgene:31103 ; RRID:Addgene_31103)
