>Addgene plasmid #31103 | FR_HNF1B_A263insGG | addgene partial sequence | sequence record 37176 | CMV-F 5'-CGCAAATGGGCGGTAGGCGTG-3'
CNNAGCTCTCCTATCGTGATAGAGATCTCCCTATCAGTGATAGAGATCGTCGACGAGCTCGTTTAGTGAA
CCGTCAGATCGCCTGGAGACGCCATCCACGCTGTTTTGACCTCCATAGAAGACACCGGGACCGATCCAGC
CTCCGGACTCTAGCGTTTAAACTTAAGCTTGGTACCGAGCTCGGATCCACTAGTTCTAGGATCGATTTAA
AGCTATGGAGCAAAAGCTCATTTCTGAAGAGGACTTGAATGAAATGGAGCAAAAGCTCATTTCTGAAGAG
GACTTGAATGAAATGGAGCAAAAGCTCATTTCTGAAGAGGACTTGAATGAAATGGAGCAAAAGCTCATTT
CTGAAGAGGACTTGAATGAAATGGAGCAAAAGCTCATTTCTGAAGAGGACTTGAATGAAATGGAGAGCTT
GGGCGACCTCACCATGGAGCAAAAGCTCATTTCTGAAGAGGACTTGAATTCAAGGCCTCTCGAAGCTTCC
ATGGTGTCCAAGCTCACGTCTCTCCAGCAAGAACTCCTGAGTGCCCTGCTGAGCTCCGGGGTCACCAAGG
AGGTGCTGGTTCAGGCCTTGGAGGAGTTGCTGCCATCCCCGAACTTCGGGGTGAAGCTGGAGACGCTGCC
CCTGTCCCCTGGCAGCGGGGCCGAGCCCGACACCAAGCCGGTCTTCCATACTCTCACCAACGGCCACGCC
AAGGGCCGCTTGTCCGGCGACGAGGGCTCCGAGGACGGCGACGACTATGACACACCTCCCATCCTCAAGG
AGCTGCAGGCGCTCAACACCGAGGAGGCGGCGGAGCAGCGGGCGGAGGTGGACCGGATGCTCAGTGAGGA
CCCTTGGAGGGCTGCTAAAATGATCAAGGGTTACATGCAGCAACACAACATCCCCCAGAG
