>Addgene plasmid #31103 | FR_HNF1B_A263insGG | addgene partial sequence | sequence record 38567 | HNF4-F2 5'-CCATGGAGCAAAAGCTCATT-3'
GGAGTTGCTGCCATCCCCGAACTTCGGGGTGAAGCTGGAGACGCTGCCCCTGTCCCCTGGCAGCGGGGCC
GAGCCCGACACCAAGCCGGTCTTCCATACTCTCACCAACGGCCACGCCAAGGGCCGCTTGTCCGGCGACG
AGGGCTCCGAGGACGGCGACGACTATGACACACCTCCCATCCTCAAGGAGCTGCAGGCGCTCAACACCGA
GGAGGCGGCGGAGCAGCGGGCGGAGGTGGACCGGATGCTCAGTGAGGACCCTTGGAGGGCTGCTAAAATG
ATCAAGGGTTACATGCAGCAACACAACATCCCCCAGAGGGAGGTGGTCGATGTCACCGGCCTGAACCAGT
CGCACCTCTCCCAGCATCTCAACAAGGGCACCCCTATGAAGACCCAGAAGCGTGCCGCTCTGTACACCTG
GTACGTCAGAAAGCAACGAGAGATCCTCCGACAATTCAACCAGACAGTCCAGAGTTCTGGAAATATGACA
GACAAAAGCAGTCAGGATCAGCTGCTGTTTCTCTTTCCAGAGTTCAGTCAACAGAGCCATGGGCCTGGGC
AGTCCGATGATGCCTGCTCTGAGCCCACCAACAAGAAGATGCGCCGCAACCGGTTCAAATGGGGGCCCGC
GTCCCAGCAAATCTTGTACCAGGCCTACGATCGGCAAAAGAACCCCAGCAAGGAAGAGAGAGAGGGGCCT
TAG
